Addgene plasmid #157676: pQE80L-His-SpyTag-XMod(XL2V)-Doc
Purpose: Expression of XMod-Doc mutant XL2V (All LEUs were mutated to VAL in XMod region) with His6x tag and SpyTag.
Depositing lab: Michael Nash. Depositing organization: University of Basel. Publication: Influence of Fluorination on Single-Molecule Unfolding and Rupture Pathways of a Mechanostable Protein Adhesion Complex. Yang B, Liu H, Liu Z, Doenen R, Nash MA. Nano Lett. 2020 Nov 16. doi: 10.1021/acs.nanolett.0c04178. PubMed 33191756.
Backbone
  Vector backbone: pQE80l
  Backbone size w/o insert (bp): 4500
  Total vector size (bp): 5513
  Vector type: Bacterial Expression
Growth in bacteria
  Bacterial resistance: Ampicillin, 100 μg/mL
  Growth temperature: 37°C
  Growth strain: DH5alpha
  Copy number: High Copy
Gene/Insert
  Gene/Insert name: XMod-Doc mutant XL2V with Histag and SpyTag
  Insert size (bp): 993
  Promoter: T5
  Tag / fusion protein: Histag and SpyTag
  Cloning method: Gibson Cloning
  Sequencing primers: 5′ CGAAGCTCGACGGCCACAATACCGTTACCAGCGCAGTT; 3′ TGTTAGCAGCCGGATCCTTATTCTTCTTCCGCATCACCTG
Terms and licenses: Academic/Nonprofit Terms; Industry Terms: Not Available to Industry
How to cite: pQE80L-His-SpyTag-XMod(XL2V)-Doc was a gift from Michael Nash (Addgene plasmid # 157676 ; http://n2t.net/addgene:157676 ; RRID:Addgene_157676)
