[The description below was written by a language model from this plasmid's Addgene catalogue record and pLannotate feature annotations shown in this document.]
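Description:
pQE80L-His-SpyTag-XMod(XL2V)-Doc is a 5.5 kb bacterial expression plasmid built on the pQE80L backbone for IPTG-inducible protein production in E. coli. It replicates from a high-copy ColE1/pMB1-type origin (a bom site and a remnant of rop are also annotated) and is selected with ampicillin through the bla gene and its native promoter. The backbone also carries a chloramphenicol acetyltransferase coding sequence with only a fragment of its promoter, a standard feature of pQE vectors; the record lists ampicillin alone as the selection. A lacI gene driven by the lacIq promoter supplies high levels of lac repressor in cis, so expression can be kept tightly off in ordinary host strains without a separate repressor plasmid.

The roughly 1 kb insert, assembled by Gibson cloning, sits downstream of the phage T5 promoter with its embedded and adjacent lac operators, and transcription ends at the lambda t0 terminator, with rrnB T1 further downstream. It encodes an XModule-dockerin (XMod-Doc) fusion carrying a 6xHis tag for metal-affinity purification and a SpyTag, a short peptide that forms a covalent isopeptide bond with SpyCatcher and so allows site-specific attachment. In the XL2V variant, every leucine in the XMod region has been replaced by valine. The automated annotation does not recognise the insert itself; its short "capTEV" hit most likely reflects the His tag, and the short "SET1" hit near the end of the insert is probably a chance match. The associated work examines single-molecule unfolding and rupture pathways of a mechanostable adhesion complex and the influence of fluorination, which suggests this mutant serves as a comparison protein in force spectroscopy experiments. The record does not state the source organism.
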