Features (pLannotate 1.2.2; 17 found; start..end, strand, type, name):
      1..45      +  promoter       T5 promoter: bacteriophage T5 promoter for E. coli RNA polymerase, with embedded lac operator
     53..69      +  protein_bind   lac operator: The lac repressor binds to the lac operator to inhibit transcription in E. coli. This inhibition can be relieved by adding lactose or isopropyl-β-D-thiogalactopyranoside (IPTG). lac repressor encoded by lacI
    121..137     +  CDS            capTEV™ (fragment): composite tag for in vivo biotinylation, TEV protease cleavage, and 6xHis tagging
    923..941     +  CDS            SET1 (fragment): solubility-enhancement tag derived from T7 phage gene 10B
    961..1055    +  terminator     lambda t0 terminator: transcription terminator from phage lambda
   1070..1098    +  promoter       cat promoter (fragment): promoter of the E. coli cat gene encoding chloramphenicol acetyltransferase
   1099..1755    +  CDS            cat: CAT_ECOLX - Experimental evidence at protein level: Swiss-Prot protein existence level 1. This enzyme is an effector of chloramphenicol resistance in bacteria. From Escherichia coli. This protein is used as a marker in many commonly used cloning vectors, such as pACYC184.
   1823..1909    +  terminator     rrnB T1 terminator: Escherichia coli rrnB; transcription terminator T1 from the E. coli rrnB gene
   1932..1949    -  promoter       tet promoter (fragment): E. coli promoter for tetracycline efflux protein gene
   1968..1989    -  protein_bind   CAP binding site: CAP binding activates transcription in the presence of cAMP. E. coli catabolite activator protein
   2002..3084    -  CDS            lacI: lac repressor; lacI; The lac repressor binds to the lac operator to inhibit transcription in E. coli. This inhibition can be relieved by adding lactose or isopropyl-β-D-thiogalactopyranoside (IPTG).
   3085..3162    -  promoter       lacIq promoter: lacI (mutant); In the lacIq allele, a single base change in the promoter boosts expression of the lacI gene about 10-fold.
   3211..3252    +  CDS            rop (fragment): Rop protein, which maintains plasmids at low copy number; rop
   3354..3494    +  misc_feature   bom: basis of mobility region from pBR322
   3680..4268    -  rep_origin     ori: high-copy-number ColE1/pMB1/pBR322/pUC origin of replication
   4439..5299    -  CDS            AmpR: β-lactamase; bla; confers resistance to ampicillin, carbenicillin, and related antibiotics
   5300..5404    -  promoter       AmpR promoter: bla
>Addgene plasmid #157676 | pQE80L-His-SpyTag-XMod(XL2V)-Doc | addgene full sequence | sequence record 324202 | Addgene NGS Result
TCATAAAAAATTTATTTGCTTTGTGAGCGGATAACAATTATAATAGATTCAATTGTGAGCGGATAACAAT
TTCACACAGAATTCATTAAAGAGGAGAAATTAACTATGAAAGGCAGCAGCCATCATCATCATCATCACGT
CGACGCCCATATTGTCATGGTTGATGCATACAAGCCGACGAAGCTCGACGGCCACAATACCGTTACCAGC
GCAGTTAAAACCCAGTATGTGGAAATTGAAAGCGTGGATGGCTTTTATTTCAACACCGAGGATAAATTTG
ATACCGCACAGATCAAAAAAGCCGTTGTTCATACCGTGTATAACGAAGGTTATACCGGTGATGATGGTGT
TGCAGTTGTTGTTCGTGAATATGAAAGCGAACCGGTTGATATCACAGCCGAAGTTACCTTTGGTGATGCA
ACACCGGCAAATACCTATAAAGCAGTGGAAAACAAATTCGACTATGAGATCCCGGTGTATTATAACAATG
CCACCGTTAAAGATGCCGAAGGTAATGATGCAACCGTGACCGTTTATATTGGTGTTAAAGGTGATACCGA
CCTGAACAACATTGTTGATGGTCGTGATGCCACCGCAACACTGACCTATTATGCAGCAACCAGCACCGAT
GGTAAAGATGCGACCACCGTTGCACTGAGCCCGAGCACACTGGTTGGTGGTAATCCGGAAAGCGTTTATG
ATGATTTTTCAGCATTTCTGAGCGACGTTAAAGTTGATGCAGGTAAAGAACTGACCCGCTTTGCAAAAAA
AGCAGAACGTCTGATCGATGGTCGCGACGCAAGCAGCATTCTGACCTTTTATACCAAAAGCAGCGTGGAT
CAGTATAAAGATATGGCAGCAAATGAACCGAACAAACTGTGGGATATTGTTACAGGTGATGCGGAAGAAG
AATAAGGATCCGGCTGCTAACAAAGCCCGAAGCTTAATTAGCTGAGCTTGGACTCCTGTTGATAGATCCA
GTAATGACCTCAGAACTCCATCTGGATTTGTTCAGAACGCTCGGTTGCCGCCGGGCGTTTTTTATTGGTG
AGAATCCAAGCCAGCTTGGCGAGATTTTCAGGAGCTAAGGAAGCTAAAATGGAGAAAAAAATCACTGGAT
ATACCACCGTTGATATATCCCAATGGCATCGTAAAGAACATTTTGAGGCATTTCAGTCAGTTGCTCAATG
TACCTATAACCAGACCGTTCAGCTGGATATTACGGCCTTTTTAAAGACCGTAAAGAAAAATAAGCACAAG
TTTTATCCGGCCTTTATTCACATTCTTGCCCGCCTGATGAATGCTCATCCGGAATTTCGTATGGCAATGA
AAGACGGTGAGCTGGTGATATGGGATAGTGTTCACCCTTGTTACACCGTTTTCCATGAGCAAACTGAAAC
GTTTTCATCGCTCTGGAGTGAATACCACGACGATTTCCGGCAGTTTCTACACATATATTCGCAAGATGTG
GCGTGTTACGGTGAAAACCTGGCCTATTTCCCTAAAGGGTTTATTGAGAATATGTTTTTCGTCTCAGCCA
ATCCCTGGGTGAGTTTCACCAGTTTTGATTTAAACGTGGCCAATATGGACAACTTCTTCGCCCCCGTTTT
CACCATGGGCAAATATTATACGCAAGGCGACAAGGTGCTGATGCCGCTGGCGATTCAGGTTCATCATGCC
GTTTGTGATGGCTTCCATGTCGGCAGAATGCTTAATGAATTACAACAGTACTGCGATGAGTGGCAGGGCG
GGGCGTAATTTTTTTAAGGCAGTTATTGGTGCCCTTAAACGCCTGGGGTAATGACTCTCTAGCTTGAGGC
ATCAAATAAAACGAAAGGCTCAGTCGAAAGACTGGGCCTTTCGTTTTATCTGTTGTTTGTCGGTGAACGC
TCTCCTGAGTAGGACAAATCCGCCCTCTAGATTACGTGCAGTCGATGATAAGCTGTCAAACATGAGAATT
GTGCCTAATGAGTGAGCTAACTTACATTAATTGCGTTGCGCTCACTGCCCGCTTTCCAGTCGGGAAACCT
GTCGTGCCAGCTGCATTAATGAATCGGCCAACGCGCGGGGAGAGGCGGTTTGCGTATTGGGCGCCAGGGT
GGTTTTTCTTTTCACCAGTGAGACGGGCAACAGCTGATTGCCCTTCACCGCCTGGCCCTGAGAGAGTTGC
AGCAAGCGGTCCACGCTGGTTTGCCCCAGCAGGCGAAAATCCTGTTTGATGGTGGTTAACGGCGGGATAT
AACATGAGCTGTCTTCGGTATCGTCGTATCCCACTACCGAGATATCCGCACCAACGCGCAGCCCGGACTC
GGTAATGGCGCGCATTGCGCCCAGCGCCATCTGATCGTTGGCAACCAGCATCGCAGTGGGAACGATGCCC
TCATTCAGCATTTGCATGGTTTGTTGAAAACCGGACATGGCACTCCAGTCGCCTTCCCGTTCCGCTATCG
GCTGAATTTGATTGCGAGTGAGATATTTATGCCAGCCAGCCAGACGCAGACGCGCCGAGACAGAACTTAA
TGGGCCCGCTAACAGCGCGATTTGCTGGTGACCCAATGCGACCAGATGCTCCACGCCCAGTCGCGTACCG
TCTTCATGGGAGAAAATAATACTGTTGATGGGTGTCTGGTCAGAGACATCAAGAAATAACGCCGGAACAT
TAGTGCAGGCAGCTTCCACAGCAATGGCATCCTGGTCATCCAGCGGATAGTTAATGATCAGCCCACTGAC
GCGTTGCGCGAGAAGATTGTGCACCGCCGCTTTACAGGCTTCGACGCCGCTTCGTTCTACCATCGACACC
ACCACGCTGGCACCCAGTTGATCGGCGCGAGATTTAATCGCCGCGACAATTTGCGACGGCGCGTGCAGGG
CCAGACTGGAGGTGGCAACGCCAATCAGCAACGACTGTTTGCCCGCCAGTTGTTGTGCCACGCGGTTGGG
AATGTAATTCAGCTCCGCCATCGCCGCTTCCACTTTTTCCCGCGTTTTCGCAGAAACGTGGCTGGCCTGG
TTCACCACGCGGGAAACGGTCTGATAAGAGACACCGGCATACTCTGCGACATCGTATAACGTTACTGGTT
TCACATTCACCACCCTGAATTGACTCTCTTCCGGGCGCTATCATGCCATACCGCGAAAGGTTTTGCACCA
TTCGATGGTGTCGGAATTTCGGGCAGCGTTGGGTCCTGGCCACGGGTGCGCATGATCTAGAGCTGCCTCG
CGCGTTTCGGTGATGACGGTGAAAACCTCTGACACATGCAGCTCCCGGAGACGGTCACAGCTTGTCTGTA
AGCGGATGCCGGGAGCAGACAAGCCCGTCAGGGCGCGTCAGCGGGTGTTGGCGGGTGTCGGGGCGCAGCC
ATGACCCAGTCACGTAGCGATAGCGGAGTGTATACTGGCTTAACTATGCGGCATCAGAGCAGATTGTACT
GAGAGTGCACCATATGCGGTGTGAAATACCGCACAGATGCGTAAGGAGAAAATACCGCATCAGGCGCTCT
TCCGCTTCCTCGCTCACTGACTCGCTGCGCTCGGTCGTTCGGCTGCGGCGAGCGGTATCAGCTCACTCAA
AGGCGGTAATACGGTTATCCACAGAATCAGGGGATAACGCAGGAAAGAACATGTGAGCAAAAGGCCAGCA
AAAGGCCAGGAACCGTAAAAAGGCCGCGTTGCTGGCGTTTTTCCATAGGCTCCGCCCCCCTGACGAGCAT
CACAAAAATCGACGCTCAAGTCAGAGGTGGCGAAACCCGACAGGACTATAAAGATACCAGGCGTTTCCCC
CTGGAAGCTCCCTCGTGCGCTCTCCTGTTCCGACCCTGCCGCTTACCGGATACCTGTCCGCCTTTCTCCC
TTCGGGAAGCGTGGCGCTTTCTCATAGCTCACGCTGTAGGTATCTCAGTTCGGTGTAGGTCGTTCGCTCC
AAGCTGGGCTGTGTGCACGAACCCCCCGTTCAGCCCGACCGCTGCGCCTTATCCGGTAACTATCGTCTTG
AGTCCAACCCGGTAAGACACGACTTATCGCCACTGGCAGCAGCCACTGGTAACAGGATTAGCAGAGCGAG
GTATGTAGGCGGTGCTACAGAGTTCTTGAAGTGGTGGCCTAACTACGGCTACACTAGAAGGACAGTATTT
GGTATCTGCGCTCTGCTGAAGCCAGTTACCTTCGGAAAAAGAGTTGGTAGCTCTTGATCCGGCAAACAAA
CCACCGCTGGTAGCGGTGGTTTTTTTGTTTGCAAGCAGCAGATTACGCGCAGAAAAAAAGGATCTCAAGA
AGATCCTTTGATCTTTTCTACGGGGTCTGACGCTCAGTGGAACGAAAACTCACGTTAAGGGATTTTGGTC
ATGAGATTATCAAAAAGGATCTTCACCTAGATCCTTTTAAATTAAAAATGAAGTTTTAAATCAATCTAAA
GTATATATGAGTAAACTTGGTCTGACAGTTACCAATGCTTAATCAGTGAGGCACCTATCTCAGCGATCTG
TCTATTTCGTTCATCCATAGTTGCCTGACTCCCCGTCGTGTAGATAACTACGATACGGGAGGGCTTACCA
TCTGGCCCCAGTGCTGCAATGATACCGCGAGACCCACGCTCACCGGCTCCAGATTTATCAGCAATAAACC
AGCCAGCCGGAAGGGCCGAGCGCAGAAGTGGTCCTGCAACTTTATCCGCCTCCATCCAGTCTATTAATTG
TTGCCGGGAAGCTAGAGTAAGTAGTTCGCCAGTTAATAGTTTGCGCAACGTTGTTGCCATTGCTACAGGC
ATCGTGGTGTCACGCTCGTCGTTTGGTATGGCTTCATTCAGCTCCGGTTCCCAACGATCAAGGCGAGTTA
CATGATCCCCCATGTTGTGCAAAAAAGCGGTTAGCTCCTTCGGTCCTCCGATCGTTGTCAGAAGTAAGTT
GGCCGCAGTGTTATCACTCATGGTTATGGCAGCACTGCATAATTCTCTTACTGTCATGCCATCCGTAAGA
TGCTTTTCTGTGACTGGTGAGTACTCAACCAAGTCATTCTGAGAATAGTGTATGCGGCGACCGAGTTGCT
CTTGCCCGGCGTCAATACGGGATAATACCGCGCCACATAGCAGAACTTTAAAAGTGCTCATCATTGGAAA
ACGTTCTTCGGGGCGAAAACTCTCAAGGATCTTACCGCTGTTGAGATCCAGTTCGATGTAACCCACTCGT
GCACCCAACTGATCTTCAGCATCTTTTACTTTCACCAGCGTTTCTGGGTGAGCAAAAACAGGAAGGCAAA
ATGCCGCAAAAAAGGGAATAAGGGCGACACGGAAATGTTGAATACTCATACTCTTCCTTTTTCAATATTA
TTGAAGCATTTATCAGGGTTATTGTCTCATGAGCGGATACATATTTGAATGTATTTAGAAAAATAAACAA
ATAGGGGTTCCGCGCACATTTCCCCGAAAAGTGCCACCTGACGTCTAAGAAACCATTATTATCATGACAT
TAACCTATAAAAATAGGCGTATCACGAGGCCCTTTCGTCTTCACCTTGAGAAA
